Addgene plasmid #203300: PlayBack-U6-Xba1
Purpose: (Empty Backbone) For expression of sgRNAs in a PlayBack Vector with XbaI as a PlayBack Restriction Enzyme
Depositing lab: Aleksandar Necakov. Depositing organization: Brock University. Publication: PlayBack cloning: simple, reversible, cost-effective cloning for the combinatorial assembly of complex expression constructs. Foran G, Hallam RD, Megaly M, Turgambayeva A, Necakov A. Biotechniques. 2023 Oct;75(4):168-178. doi: 10.2144/btn-2023-0042. Epub 2023 Oct 10. PubMed 37815818.
Backbone
  Vector backbone: PlayBack Vector
  Vector type: CRISPR
Growth in bacteria
  Bacterial resistance: Ampicillin, 100 μg/mL
  Growth temperature: 37°C
  Growth strain: DH5alpha
  Copy number: High Copy
Gene/Insert
  Gene/Insert name: None
Terms and licenses: Academic/Nonprofit Terms; Industry Terms: Not Available to Industry
How to cite: PlayBack-U6-Xba1 was a gift from Aleksandar Necakov (Addgene plasmid # 203300 ; http://n2t.net/addgene:203300 ; RRID:Addgene_203300)
