[The description below was written by a language model from this plasmid's Addgene catalogue record and pLannotate feature annotations shown in this document.]
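Description:
PlayBack-U6-Xba1 is a compact (about 2.9 kb) empty-backbone CRISPR plasmid from the PlayBack cloning system, intended for expressing single guide RNAs. It is propagated in E. coli as a high-copy plasmid through a ColE1/pUC-type origin of replication and is selected with ampicillin through a β-lactamase (AmpR) gene driven by its native bla promoter. The annotation also picks up several backbone remnants that are unlikely to have a designed function here: short fragments of rop, the pBR322 bom region and lacI, together with a lac promoter, lac operator and CAP binding site of the kind commonly carried over from pUC-type cloning vectors.

The functional payload is a guide RNA expression cassette. A human U6 promoter, which recruits RNA polymerase III and is the standard choice for producing small, uncapped RNAs in mammalian cells, sits a short distance upstream of the Streptococcus pyogenes Cas9 gRNA scaffold. The gap between promoter and scaffold is presumably where a user-supplied spacer is inserted, although the record does not describe the cloning site there. No insert is present, and the plasmid carries no Cas9 gene and no annotated eukaryotic selection marker, so the nuclease would have to be supplied separately.

According to the catalogue entry, XbaI serves as the designated PlayBack restriction enzyme for this version of the vector. The associated publication title presents PlayBack cloning as a simple, reversible and cost-effective method for combinatorial assembly of complex expression constructs, suggesting that this sgRNA cassette is meant to be built and then combined with other PlayBack modules. The exact positions of the XbaI sites and the assembly mechanics are not given in the record.
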