Features (pLannotate 1.2.2; 11 found; start..end, strand, type, name):
      5..109     -  promoter       AmpR promoter: bla
    204..239     +  CDS            rop (fragment): Rop protein, which maintains plasmids at low copy number; rop
    341..440     +  misc_feature   bom (fragment): basis of mobility region from pBR322
    480..720     +  promoter       U6 promoter: RNA polymerase III promoter for human U6 snRNA
    753..828     +  misc_RNA       gRNA scaffold: guide RNA scaffold for the Streptococcus pyogenes CRISPR/Cas9 system
    900..916     -  protein_bind   lac operator: The lac repressor binds to the lac operator to inhibit transcription in E. coli. This inhibition can be relieved by adding lactose or isopropyl-β-D-thiogalactopyranoside (IPTG). lac repressor encoded by lacI
    924..954     -  promoter       lac promoter: promoter for the E. coli lac operon
    969..990     -  protein_bind   CAP binding site: CAP binding activates transcription in the presence of cAMP. E. coli catabolite activator protein
   1003..1095    -  CDS            lacI (fragment): lac repressor; lacI; The lac repressor binds to the lac operator to inhibit transcription in E. coli. This inhibition can be relieved by adding lactose or isopropyl-β-D-thiogalactopyranoside (IPTG).
   1278..1866    -  rep_origin     ori: high-copy-number ColE1/pMB1/pBR322/pUC origin of replication
   2037..4       -  CDS            AmpR (across the origin): β-lactamase; bla; confers resistance to ampicillin, carbenicillin, and related antibiotics
>Addgene plasmid #203300 | PlayBack-U6-Xba1 | addgene full sequence | sequence record 397567 | Addgene NGS Result
TCATACTCTTCCTTTTTCAATATTATTGAAGCATTTATCAGGGTTATTGTCTCATGAGCGGATACATATT
TGAATGTATTTAGAAAAATAAACAAATAGGGGTTCCGCGCACATTTCCCCGAAAAGTGCCACCTGACGTC
TAAGAAACCATTATTATCATGACATTAACCTATAAAAATAGGCGTATCACGAGGCCCTTTCGTCTCGCGC
GTTTCGGTGATGACGGTGAAAACCTCTGACACATGCAGCTCCCGGAGACGGTCACAGCTTGTCTGTAAGC
GGATGCCGGGAGCAGACAAGCCCGTCAGGGCGCGTCAGCGGGTGTTGGCGGGTGTCGGGGCTGGCTTAAC
TATGCGGCATCAGAGCAGATTGTACTGAGAGTGCACCATATGCGGTGTGAAATACCGCACAGATGCGTAA
GGAGAAAATACCGCATCAGGCGCCAATTACGCGTAACTCGAGTATATCTAGACTTCACCGAGGGCCTATT
TCCCATGATTCCTTCATATTTGCATATACGATACAAGGCTGTTAGAGAGATAATTGGAATTAATTTGACT
GTAAACACAAAGATATTAGTACAAAATACGTGACGTAGAAAGTAATAATTTCTTGGGTAGTTTGCAGTTT
TAAAATTATGTTTTAAAATGGACTATCATATGCTTACCGTAACTTGAAAGTATTTCGATTTCTTGGCTTT
ATATATCTTGTGGAAAGGACGAAACACCGTAGTCTTCATATATAGAAGACATGTTTTAGAGCTAGAAATA
GCAAGTTAAAATAAGGCTAGTCCGTTATCAACTTGAAAAAGTGGCACCGAGTCGGTGCTTTTTTTTCTAG
ATATTGTCGACCATGGCAAGCTTGGCGTAATCATGGTCATAGCTGTTTCCTGTGTGAAATTGTTATCCGC
TCACAATTCCACACAACATACGAGCCGGAAGCATAAAGTGTAAAGCCTGGGGTGCCTAATGAGTGAGCTA
ACTCACATTAATTGCGTTGCGCTCACTGCCCGCTTTCCAGTCGGGAAACCTGTCGTGCCAGCTGCATTAA
TGAATCGGCCAACGCGCGGGGAGAGGCGGTTTGCGTATTGGGCGCTCTTCCGCTTCCTCGCTCACTGACT
CGCTGCGCTCGGTCGTTCGGCTGCGGCGAGCGGTATCAGCTCACTCAAAGGCGGTAATACGGTTATCCAC
AGAATCAGGGGATAACGCAGGAAAGAACATGTGAGCAAAAGGCCAGCAAAAGGCCAGGAACCGTAAAAAG
GCCGCGTTGCTGGCGTTTTTCCATAGGCTCCGCCCCCCTGACGAGCATCACAAAAATCGACGCTCAAGTC
AGAGGTGGCGAAACCCGACAGGACTATAAAGATACCAGGCGTTTCCCCCTGGAAGCTCCCTCGTGCGCTC
TCCTGTTCCGACCCTGCCGCTTACCGGATACCTGTCCGCCTTTCTCCCTTCGGGAAGCGTGGCGCTTTCT
CATAGCTCACGCTGTAGGTATCTCAGTTCGGTGTAGGTCGTTCGCTCCAAGCTGGGCTGTGTGCACGAAC
CCCCCGTTCAGCCCGACCGCTGCGCCTTATCCGGTAACTATCGTCTTGAGTCCAACCCGGTAAGACACGA
CTTATCGCCACTGGCAGCAGCCACTGGTAACAGGATTAGCAGAGCGAGGTATGTAGGCGGTGCTACAGAG
TTCTTGAAGTGGTGGCCTAACTACGGCTACACTAGAAGAACAGTATTTGGTATCTGCGCTCTGCTGAAGC
CAGTTACCTTCGGAAAAAGAGTTGGTAGCTCTTGATCCGGCAAACAAACCACCGCTGGTAGCGGTGGTTT
TTTTGTTTGCAAGCAGCAGATTACGCGCAGAAAAAAAGGATCTCAAGAAGATCCTTTGATCTTTTCTACG
GGGTCTGACGCTCAGTGGAACGAAAACTCACGTTAAGGGATTTTGGTCATGAGATTATCAAAAAGGATCT
TCACCTAGATCCTTTTAAATTAAAAATGAAGTTTTAAATCAATCTAAAGTATATATGAGTAAACTTGGTC
TGACAGTTACCAATGCTTAATCAGTGAGGCACCTATCTCAGCGATCTGTCTATTTCGTTCATCCATAGTT
GCCTGACTCCCCGTCGTGTAGATAACTACGATACGGGAGGGCTTACCATCTGGCCCCAGTGCTGCAATGA
TACCGCGAGACCCACGCTCACCGGCTCCAGATTTATCAGCAATAAACCAGCCAGCCGGAAGGGCCGAGCG
CAGAAGTGGTCCTGCAACTTTATCCGCCTCCATCCAGTCTATTAATTGTTGCCGGGAAGCTAGAGTAAGT
AGTTCGCCAGTTAATAGTTTGCGCAACGTTGTTGCCATTGCTACAGGCATCGTGGTGTCACGCTCGTCGT
TTGGTATGGCTTCATTCAGCTCCGGTTCCCAACGATCAAGGCGAGTTACATGATCCCCCATGTTGTGCAA
AAAAGCGGTTAGCTCCTTCGGTCCTCCGATCGTTGTCAGAAGTAAGTTGGCCGCAGTGTTATCACTCATG
GTTATGGCAGCACTGCATAATTCTCTTACTGTCATGCCATCCGTAAGATGCTTTTCTGTGACTGGTGAGT
ACTCAACCAAGTCATTCTGAGAATAGTGTATGCGGCGACCGAGTTGCTCTTGCCCGGCGTCAATACGGGA
TAATACCGCGCCACATAGCAGAACTTTAAAAGTGCTCATCATTGGAAAACGTTCTTCGGGGCGAAAACTC
TCAAGGATCTTACCGCTGTTGAGATCCAGTTCGATGTAACCCACTCGTGCACCCAACTGATCTTCAGCAT
CTTTTACTTTCACCAGCGTTTCTGGGTGAGCAAAAACAGGAAGGCAAAATGCCGCAAAAAAGGGAATAAG
GGCGACACGGAAATGTTGAATAC
